Addgene plasmid #161327: pDONR221-SLC7A13_STOP
Purpose: Gateway entry clone with codon-optimized ORF sequence for subcloning into custom expression vectors. Contains a STOP codon at the end of the codon-optimized ORF sequence.
Depositing lab: RESOLUTE Consortium & Giulio Superti-Furga. Depositing organization: CeMM Research Center for Molecular Medicine. Publication: The RESOLUTE consortium: unlocking SLC transporters for drug discovery. Superti-Furga G, Lackner D, Wiedmer T, Ingles-Prieto A, Barbosa B, Girardi E, Goldmann U, Gurtl B, Klavins K, Klimek C, Lindinger S, Lineiro-Retes E, Muller AC, Onstein S, Redinger G, Reil D, Sedlyarov V, Wolf G, Crawford M, Everley R, ... Steppan CM. Nat Rev Drug Discov. 2020 Jul;19(7):429-430. doi: 10.1038/d41573-020-00056-6. PubMed 32265506.
Backbone
  Vector backbone: pDONR221
  Backbone manufacturer: ThermoFisher Scientific
  Backbone size w/o insert (bp): 2550
  Vector type: Mammalian Expression
Growth in bacteria
  Bacterial resistance: Kanamycin, 50 μg/mL
  Growth temperature: 37°C
  Growth strain: NEB Stable
  Copy number: High Copy
Gene/Insert
  Gene/Insert name: SLC7A13 (alt name: AGT-1, XAT2)
  Species: H. sapiens (human)
  Insert size (bp): 1413
  Entrez Gene: SLC7A13 (a.k.a. AGT1, XAT2, AGT-1, MGC150476, MGC150477)
  Cloning method: Gateway Cloning
  Sequencing primers: 5′ M13-fwd; 3′ M13-rev
Terms and licenses: Academic/Nonprofit Terms; Industry Terms
Depositor comments: This plasmid contains a STOP codon at the end of the codon-optimized ORF. For the version of this plasmid that does not contain a STOP codon, please see Addgene plasmid 132161 For more information on the full Resolute plasmid collection, please see www.addgene.org/depositor-collections/re-solute/. Please provide your feedback on this plasmid to the RESOLUTE consortium by filling out their RESOLUTE repository feedback form: https://forms.office.com/Pages/ResponsePage.aspx?id=0e05yklzmkS7rjFGQL4N7z4feCLQvEJAmVcOCM_u885UN1JJRko0Ukg4TVQwNTZLOUxPQVJWT1NHUCQlQCN0PWcu
How to cite: pDONR221-SLC7A13_STOP was a gift from RESOLUTE Consortium & Giulio Superti-Furga (Addgene plasmid # 161327 ; http://n2t.net/addgene:161327 ; RRID:Addgene_161327)
