[The description below was written by a language model from this plasmid's Addgene catalogue record and pLannotate feature annotations shown in this document.]
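Description:
pDONR221-SLC7A13_STOP is a Gateway entry clone built on the pDONR221 backbone, carrying a codon-optimized open reading frame for human SLC7A13 (also called AGT1 or XAT2), a solute carrier annotated as mediating sodium-independent transport of L-aspartate and L-glutamate. The roughly 1.4 kb ORF sits between attL1 and attL2 recombination sites, so it can be moved by an LR Clonase reaction into any attR-containing destination vector while preserving orientation and reading frame. This version ends the ORF with a stop codon, which makes it suited to expressing the untagged protein or N-terminal fusions; a companion clone without the stop codon exists for C-terminal tagging.

Although the catalogue lists the vector type as mammalian expression, the feature tables show no eukaryotic promoter or polyadenylation signal next to the insert. The plasmid therefore serves as a donor for subcloning, and expression depends on the chosen destination vector. The only promoter annotated is a T7 promoter lying just outside attL2, on the reverse strand and pointing back toward the insert. The rrnB T1 and T2 terminators upstream of attL1 shield the cassette from read-through transcription in bacteria. The plasmid is propagated in E. coli through a high-copy ColE1/pUC-type origin and selected with kanamycin via the aph(3')-Ia gene. Short lacI, lacZα and RSF ori fragments in the annotations appear to be backbone remnants or partial matches rather than functional elements.

The two sequence records are the same length (3,963 nt) and have essentially identical feature layouts, offset by three bases. The clone belongs to a consortium collection of SLC transporter ORFs intended for building custom expression constructs for transporter research and drug discovery.
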