Features (pLannotate 1.2.2; 11 found; start..end, strand, type, name):
      1..122     +  rep_origin     RSF ori (fragment): Plasmids containing the RSF 1030 origin of replication can be propagated in E. coli cells that contain additional plasmids with compatible origins.
    124..216     +  CDS            lacI (fragment): lac repressor; lacI; The lac repressor binds to the lac operator to inhibit transcription in E. coli. This inhibition can be relieved by adding lactose or isopropyl-β-D-thiogalactopyranoside (IPTG).
    271..298     -  terminator     rrnB T2 terminator: transcription terminator T2 from the E. coli rrnB gene
    430..473     +  terminator     rrnB T1 terminator: Escherichia coli rrnB; transcription terminator T1 from the E. coli rrnB gene
    520..556     -  CDS            lacZα (fragment): LacZα fragment of β-galactosidase; lacZ fragment
    572..671     +  protein_bind   attL1: mutant version of attL; recombination site for the Gateway® LR reaction LR Clonase™
    677..2086    +  CDS            SLC7A13: S7A13_HUMAN - Also known as AGT1, XAT2. Experimental evidence at transcript level: Swiss-Prot protein existence level 2. Mediates the transport L-aspartate and L-glutamate in a sodium-independent manner. From Homo sapiens (Human).
   2091..2190    -  protein_bind   attL2: mutant version of attL; recombination site for the Gateway® LR reaction LR Clonase™
   2208..2226    -  promoter       T7 promoter: promoter for bacteriophage T7 RNA polymerase
   2360..3169    +  CDS            KanR: aminoglycoside phosphotransferase; aph(3')-Ia; confers resistance to kanamycin in bacteria or G418 (Geneticin®) in eukaryotes
   3316..3904    +  rep_origin     ori: high-copy-number ColE1/pMB1/pBR322/pUC origin of replication
>Addgene plasmid #161327 | pDONR221-SLC7A13_STOP | addgene full sequence | sequence record 442068 | Addgene NGS Result
GTTCTTTCCTGCGTTATCCCCTGATTCTGTGGATAACCGTATTACCGCCTTTGAGTGAGCTGATACCGCT
CGCCGCAGCCGAACGACCGAGCGCAGCGAGTCAGTGAGCGAGGAAGCGGAAGAGCGCCCAATACGCAAAC
CGCCTCTCCCCGCGCGTTGGCCGATTCATTAATGCAGCTGGCACGACAGGTTTCCCGACTGGAAAGCGGG
CAGTGAGCGCAACGCAATTAATACGCGTACCGCTAGCCAGGAAGAGTTTGTAGAAACGCAAAAAGGCCAT
CCGTCAGGATGGCCTTCTGCTTAGTTTGATGCCTGGCAGTTTATGGCGGGCGTCCTGCCCGCCACCCTCC
GGGCCGTTGCTTCACAACGTTCAAATCCGCTCCCGGCGGATTTGTCCTACTCAGGAGAGCGTTCACCGAC
AAACAACAGATAAAACGAAAGGCCCAGTCTTCCGACTGAGCCTTTCGTTTTATTTGATGCCTGGCAGTTC
CCTACTCTCGCGTTAACGCTAGCATGGATGTTTTCCCAGTCACGACGTTGTAAAACGACGGCCAGTCTTA
AGCTCGGGCCCCAAATAATGATTTTATTTTGACTGATAGTGACCTGTTCGTTGCAACACATTGATGAGCA
ATGCTTTTTTATAATGCCAACTTTGTACAAAAAAGCAGGCTCCACCATGGACCGCGGCGAGAAGATCCAG
CTGAAGCGGGTGTTTGGCTACTGGTGGGGCACCAGCTTCCTGCTGATCAACATCATCGGAGCAGGAATCT
TCGTGAGCCCAAAGGGCGTGCTGGCCTATTCCTGCATGAATGTGGGCGTGTCTCTGTGCGTGTGGGCAGG
ATGTGCAATCCTGGCCATGACCTCCACACTGTGCTCTGCCGAGATCTCTATCAGCTTCCCTTGTTCCGGC
GCCCAGTACTATTTCCTGAAGAGATACTTTGGCTCTACCGTGGCCTTTCTGAACCTGTGGACAAGCCTGT
TCCTGGGATCCGGAGTGGTGGCAGGACAGGCCCTGCTGCTGGCCGAGTATTCCATCCAGCCCTTCTTTCC
TTCCTGCTCTGTGCCAAAGCTGCCCAAGAAGTGTCTGGCCCTGGCCATGCTGTGGATCGTGGGCATCCTG
ACCAGCAGGGGCGTGAAGGAGGTGACATGGCTGCAGATCGCCAGCTCCGTGCTGAAGGTGTCTATCCTGA
GCTTTATCTCCCTGACCGGCGTGGTGTTCCTGATCAGAGGCAAGAAGGAGAACGTGGAGAGGTTCCAGAA
TGCCTTTGACGCCGAGCTGCCTGATATCTCTCACCTGATCCAGGCCATCTTCCAGGGCTACTTTGCCTAT
AGCGGCGGCGCCTGCTTTACACTGATCGCCGGCGAGCTGAAGAAGCCTCGCACCACAATCCCAAAGTGTA
TCTTCACCGCCCTGCCACTGGTGACAGTGGTGTACCTGCTGGTGAACATCTCTTATCTGACCGTGCTGAC
ACCCCGCGAGATCCTGTCTAGCGACGCAGTGGCAATCACCTGGGCAGATAGGGCCTTTCCTAGCCTGGCC
TGGATCATGCCATTCGCCATCAGCACATCCCTGTTTTCTAATCTGCTGATCAGCATCTTCAAGTCCTCTA
GGCCAATCTACCTGGCATCCCAGGAGGGACAGCTGCCTCTGCTGTTTAACACCCTGAATTCTCACAGCTC
CCCATTCACCGCCGTGCTGCTGCTGGTGACACTGGGCAGCCTGGCCATCATCCTGACCTCCCTGATCGAC
CTGATCAACTACATCTTCTTTACAGGCTCTCTGTGGAGCATCCTGCTGATGATCGGCATCCTGCGGAGAA
GGTACCAGGAGCCCAATCTGTCTATCCCTTATAAGGTGTTCCTGAGCTTTCCCCTGGCCACCATCGTGAT
CGATGTGGGCCTGGTGGTCATCCCACTGGTGAAGAGCCCCAACGTGCACTACGTGTATGTGCTGCTGCTG
GTGCTGTCCGGCCTGCTGTTCTACATCCCTCTGATCCACTTTAAGATCAGACTGGCCTGGTTCGAGAAGA
TGACATGCTATCTGCAGCTGCTGTTCAATATCTGTCTGCCAGACGTGAGCGAGGAGTAAGACCCAGCTTT
CTTGTACAAAGTTGGCATTATAAGAAAGCATTGCTTATCAATTTGTTGCAACGAACAGGTCACTATCAGT
CAAAATAAAATCATTATTTGCCATCCAGCTGATATCCCCTATAGTGAGTCGTATTACATGGTCATAGCTG
TTTCCTGGCAGCTCTGGCCCGTGTCTCAAAATCTCTGATGTTACATTGCACAAGATAAAAATATATCATC
ATGAACAATAAAACTGTCTGCTTACATAAACAGTAATACAAGGGGTGTTATGAGCCATATTCAACGGGAA
ACGTCGAGGCCGCGATTAAATTCCAACATGGATGCTGATTTATATGGGTATAAATGGGCTCGCGATAATG
TCGGGCAATCAGGTGCGACAATCTATCGCTTGTATGGGAAGCCCGATGCGCCAGAGTTGTTTCTGAAACA
TGGCAAAGGTAGCGTTGCCAATGATGTTACAGATGAGATGGTCAGACTAAACTGGCTGACGGAATTTATG
CCTCTTCCGACCATCAAGCATTTTATCCGTACTCCTGATGATGCATGGTTACTCACCACTGCGATCCCCG
GAAAAACAGCATTCCAGGTATTAGAAGAATATCCTGATTCAGGTGAAAATATTGTTGATGCGCTGGCAGT
GTTCCTGCGCCGGTTGCATTCGATTCCTGTTTGTAATTGTCCTTTTAACAGCGATCGCGTATTTCGTCTC
GCTCAGGCGCAATCACGAATGAATAACGGTTTGGTTGATGCGAGTGATTTTGATGACGAGCGTAATGGCT
GGCCTGTTGAACAAGTCTGGAAAGAAATGCATAAACTTTTGCCATTCTCACCGGATTCAGTCGTCACTCA
TGGTGATTTCTCACTTGATAACCTTATTTTTGACGAGGGGAAATTAATAGGTTGTATTGATGTTGGACGA
GTCGGAATCGCAGACCGATACCAGGATCTTGCCATCCTATGGAACTGCCTCGGTGAGTTTTCTCCTTCAT
TACAGAAACGGCTTTTTCAAAAATATGGTATTGATAATCCTGATATGAATAAATTGCAGTTTCATTTGAT
GCTCGATGAGTTTTTCTAATCAGAATTGGTTAATTGGTTGTAACACTGGCAGAGCATTACGCTGACTTGA
CGGGACGGCGCAAGCTCATGACCAAAATCCCTTAACGTGAGTTACGCGTCGTTCCACTGAGCGTCAGACC
CCGTAGAAAAGATCAAAGGATCTTCTTGAGATCCTTTTTTTCTGCGCGTAATCTGCTGCTTGCAAACAAA
AAAACCACCGCTACCAGCGGTGGTTTGTTTGCCGGATCAAGAGCTACCAACTCTTTTTCCGAAGGTAACT
GGCTTCAGCAGAGCGCAGATACCAAATACTGTTCTTCTAGTGTAGCCGTAGTTAGGCCACCACTTCAAGA
ACTCTGTAGCACCGCCTACATACCTCGCTCTGCTAATCCTGTTACCAGTGGCTGCTGCCAGTGGCGATAA
GTCGTGTCTTACCGGGTTGGACTCAAGACGATAGTTACCGGATAAGGCGCAGCGGTCGGGCTGAACGGGG
GGTTCGTGCACACAGCCCAGCTTGGAGCGAACGACCTACACCGAACTGAGATACCTACAGCGTGAGCTAT
GAGAAAGCGCCACGCTTCCCGAAGGGAGAAAGGCGGACAGGTATCCGGTAAGCGGCAGGGTCGGAACAGG
AGAGCGCACGAGGGAGCTTCCAGGGGGAAACGCCTGGTATCTTTATAGTCCTGTCGGGTTTCGCCACCTC
TGACTTGAGCGTCGATTTTTGTGATGCTCGTCAGGGGGGCGGAGCCTATGGAAAAACGCCAGCAACGCGG
CCTTTTTACGGTTCCTGGCCTTTTGCTGGCCTTTTGCTCACAT
