Features (pLannotate 1.2.2; 10 found; start..end, strand, type, name):
    121..213     +  CDS            lacI (fragment): lac repressor; lacI; The lac repressor binds to the lac operator to inhibit transcription in E. coli. This inhibition can be relieved by adding lactose or isopropyl-β-D-thiogalactopyranoside (IPTG).
    268..295     -  terminator     rrnB T2 terminator: transcription terminator T2 from the E. coli rrnB gene
    427..470     +  terminator     rrnB T1 terminator: Escherichia coli rrnB; transcription terminator T1 from the E. coli rrnB gene
    517..553     -  CDS            lacZα (fragment): LacZα fragment of β-galactosidase; lacZ fragment
    569..668     +  protein_bind   attL1: mutant version of attL; recombination site for the Gateway® LR reaction LR Clonase™
    674..2083    +  CDS            SLC7A13: S7A13_HUMAN - Also known as AGT1, XAT2. Experimental evidence at transcript level: Swiss-Prot protein existence level 2. Mediates the transport L-aspartate and L-glutamate in a sodium-independent manner. From Homo sapiens (Human).
   2088..2187    -  protein_bind   attL2: mutant version of attL; recombination site for the Gateway® LR reaction LR Clonase™
   2205..2223    -  promoter       T7 promoter: promoter for bacteriophage T7 RNA polymerase
   2357..3166    +  CDS            KanR: aminoglycoside phosphotransferase; aph(3')-Ia; confers resistance to kanamycin in bacteria or G418 (Geneticin®) in eukaryotes
   3313..3901    +  rep_origin     ori: high-copy-number ColE1/pMB1/pBR322/pUC origin of replication
>Addgene plasmid #161327 | pDONR221-SLC7A13_STOP | analyzer sequence | sequence record 312588
CTTTCCTGCGTTATCCCCTGATTCTGTGGATAACCGTATTACCGCCTTTGAGTGAGCTGATACCGCTCGC
CGCAGCCGAACGACCGAGCGCAGCGAGTCAGTGAGCGAGGAAGCGGAAGAGCGCCCAATACGCAAACCGC
CTCTCCCCGCGCGTTGGCCGATTCATTAATGCAGCTGGCACGACAGGTTTCCCGACTGGAAAGCGGGCAG
TGAGCGCAACGCAATTAATACGCGTACCGCTAGCCAGGAAGAGTTTGTAGAAACGCAAAAAGGCCATCCG
TCAGGATGGCCTTCTGCTTAGTTTGATGCCTGGCAGTTTATGGCGGGCGTCCTGCCCGCCACCCTCCGGG
CCGTTGCTTCACAACGTTCAAATCCGCTCCCGGCGGATTTGTCCTACTCAGGAGAGCGTTCACCGACAAA
CAACAGATAAAACGAAAGGCCCAGTCTTCCGACTGAGCCTTTCGTTTTATTTGATGCCTGGCAGTTCCCT
ACTCTCGCGTTAACGCTAGCATGGATGTTTTCCCAGTCACGACGTTGTAAAACGACGGCCAGTCTTAAGC
TCGGGCCCCAAATAATGATTTTATTTTGACTGATAGTGACCTGTTCGTTGCAACACATTGATGAGCAATG
CTTTTTTATAATGCCAACTTTGTACAAAAAAGCAGGCTCCACCATGGACCGCGGCGAGAAGATCCAGCTG
AAGCGGGTGTTTGGCTACTGGTGGGGCACCAGCTTCCTGCTGATCAACATCATCGGAGCAGGAATCTTCG
TGAGCCCAAAGGGCGTGCTGGCCTATTCCTGCATGAATGTGGGCGTGTCTCTGTGCGTGTGGGCAGGATG
TGCAATCCTGGCCATGACCTCCACACTGTGCTCTGCCGAGATCTCTATCAGCTTCCCTTGTTCCGGCGCC
CAGTACTATTTCCTGAAGAGATACTTTGGCTCTACCGTGGCCTTTCTGAACCTGTGGACAAGCCTGTTCC
TGGGATCCGGAGTGGTGGCAGGACAGGCCCTGCTGCTGGCCGAGTATTCCATCCAGCCCTTCTTTCCTTC
CTGCTCTGTGCCAAAGCTGCCCAAGAAGTGTCTGGCCCTGGCCATGCTGTGGATCGTGGGCATCCTGACC
AGCAGGGGCGTGAAGGAGGTGACATGGCTGCAGATCGCCAGCTCCGTGCTGAAGGTGTCTATCCTGAGCT
TTATCTCCCTGACCGGCGTGGTGTTCCTGATCAGAGGCAAGAAGGAGAACGTGGAGAGGTTCCAGAATGC
CTTTGACGCCGAGCTGCCTGATATCTCTCACCTGATCCAGGCCATCTTCCAGGGCTACTTTGCCTATAGC
GGCGGCGCCTGCTTTACACTGATCGCCGGCGAGCTGAAGAAGCCTCGCACCACAATCCCAAAGTGTATCT
TCACCGCCCTGCCACTGGTGACAGTGGTGTACCTGCTGGTGAACATCTCTTATCTGACCGTGCTGACACC
CCGCGAGATCCTGTCTAGCGACGCAGTGGCAATCACCTGGGCAGATAGGGCCTTTCCTAGCCTGGCCTGG
ATCATGCCATTCGCCATCAGCACATCCCTGTTTTCTAATCTGCTGATCAGCATCTTCAAGTCCTCTAGGC
CAATCTACCTGGCATCCCAGGAGGGACAGCTGCCTCTGCTGTTTAACACCCTGAATTCTCACAGCTCCCC
ATTCACCGCCGTGCTGCTGCTGGTGACACTGGGCAGCCTGGCCATCATCCTGACCTCCCTGATCGACCTG
ATCAACTACATCTTCTTTACAGGCTCTCTGTGGAGCATCCTGCTGATGATCGGCATCCTGCGGAGAAGGT
ACCAGGAGCCCAATCTGTCTATCCCTTATAAGGTGTTCCTGAGCTTTCCCCTGGCCACCATCGTGATCGA
TGTGGGCCTGGTGGTCATCCCACTGGTGAAGAGCCCCAACGTGCACTACGTGTATGTGCTGCTGCTGGTG
CTGTCCGGCCTGCTGTTCTACATCCCTCTGATCCACTTTAAGATCAGACTGGCCTGGTTCGAGAAGATGA
CATGCTATCTGCAGCTGCTGTTCAATATCTGTCTGCCAGACGTGAGCGAGGAGTAAGACCCAGCTTTCTT
GTACAAAGTTGGCATTATAAGAAAGCATTGCTTATCAATTTGTTGCAACGAACAGGTCACTATCAGTCAA
AATAAAATCATTATTTGCCATCCAGCTGATATCCCCTATAGTGAGTCGTATTACATGGTCATAGCTGTTT
CCTGGCAGCTCTGGCCCGTGTCTCAAAATCTCTGATGTTACATTGCACAAGATAAAATAATATCATCATG
AACAATAAAACTGTCTGCTTACATAAACAGTAATACAAGGGGTGTTATGAGCCATATTCAACGGGAAACG
TCGAGGCCGCGATTAAATTCCAACATGGATGCTGATTTATATGGGTATAAATGGGCTCGCGATAATGTCG
GGCAATCAGGTGCGACAATCTATCGCTTGTATGGGAAGCCCGATGCGCCAGAGTTGTTTCTGAAACATGG
CAAAGGTAGCGTTGCCAATGATGTTACAGATGAGATGGTCAGACTAAACTGGCTGACGGAATTTATGCCT
CTTCCGACCATCAAGCATTTTATCCGTACTCCTGATGATGCATGGTTACTCACCACTGCGATCCCCGGAA
AAACAGCATTCCAGGTATTAGAAGAATATCCTGATTCAGGTGAAAATATTGTTGATGCGCTGGCAGTGTT
CCTGCGCCGGTTGCATTCGATTCCTGTTTGTAATTGTCCTTTTAACAGCGATCGCGTATTTCGTCTCGCT
CAGGCGCAATCACGAATGAATAACGGTTTGGTTGATGCGAGTGATTTTGATGACGAGCGTAATGGCTGGC
CTGTTGAACAAGTCTGGAAAGAAATGCATAAACTTTTGCCATTCTCACCGGATTCAGTCGTCACTCATGG
TGATTTCTCACTTGATAACCTTATTTTTGACGAGGGGAAATTAATAGGTTGTATTGATGTTGGACGAGTC
GGAATCGCAGACCGATACCAGGATCTTGCCATCCTATGGAACTGCCTCGGTGAGTTTTCTCCTTCATTAC
AGAAACGGCTTTTTCAAAAATATGGTATTGATAATCCTGATATGAATAAATTGCAGTTTCATTTGATGCT
CGATGAGTTTTTCTAATCAGAATTGGTTAATTGGTTGTAACACTGGCAGAGCATTACGCTGACTTGACGG
GACGGCGCAAGCTCATGACCAAAATCCCTTAACGTGAGTTACGCGTCGTTCCACTGAGCGTCAGACCCCG
TAGAAAAGATCAAAGGATCTTCTTGAGATCCTTTTTTTCTGCGCGTAATCTGCTGCTTGCAAACAAAAAA
ACCACCGCTACCAGCGGTGGTTTGTTTGCCGGATCAAGAGCTACCAACTCTTTTTCCGAAGGTAACTGGC
TTCAGCAGAGCGCAGATACCAAATACTGTTCTTCTAGTGTAGCCGTAGTTAGGCCACCACTTCAAGAACT
CTGTAGCACCGCCTACATACCTCGCTCTGCTAATCCTGTTACCAGTGGCTGCTGCCAGTGGCGATAAGTC
GTGTCTTACCGGGTTGGACTCAAGACGATAGTTACCGGATAAGGCGCAGCGGTCGGGCTGAACGGGGGGT
TCGTGCACACAGCCCAGCTTGGAGCGAACGACCTACACCGAACTGAGATACCTACAGCGTGAGCTATGAG
AAAGCGCCACGCTTCCCGAAGGGAGAAAGGCGGACAGGTATCCGGTAAGCGGCAGGGTCGGAACAGGAGA
GCGCACGAGGGAGCTTCCAGGGGGAAACGCCTGGTATCTTTATAGTCCTGTCGGGTTTCGCCACCTCTGA
CTTGAGCGTCGATTTTTGTGATGCTCGTCAGGGGGGCGGAGCCTATGGAAAAACGCCAGCAACGCGGCCT
TTTTACGGTTCCTGGCCTTTTGCTGGCCTTTTGCTCACATGTT
