>Addgene plasmid #161327 | pDONR221-SLC7A13_STOP | depositor partial sequence | sequence record 312589 | Codon-optimized ORF of SLC7A13
ATGGACCGCGGCGAGAAGATCCAGCTGAAGCGGGTGTTTGGCTACTGGTGGGGCACCAGCTTCCTGCTGA
TCAACATCATCGGAGCAGGAATCTTCGTGAGCCCAAAGGGCGTGCTGGCCTATTCCTGCATGAATGTGGG
CGTGTCTCTGTGCGTGTGGGCAGGATGTGCAATCCTGGCCATGACCTCCACACTGTGCTCTGCCGAGATC
TCTATCAGCTTCCCTTGTTCCGGCGCCCAGTACTATTTCCTGAAGAGATACTTTGGCTCTACCGTGGCCT
TTCTGAACCTGTGGACAAGCCTGTTCCTGGGATCCGGAGTGGTGGCAGGACAGGCCCTGCTGCTGGCCGA
GTATTCCATCCAGCCCTTCTTTCCTTCCTGCTCTGTGCCAAAGCTGCCCAAGAAGTGTCTGGCCCTGGCC
ATGCTGTGGATCGTGGGCATCCTGACCAGCAGGGGCGTGAAGGAGGTGACATGGCTGCAGATCGCCAGCT
CCGTGCTGAAGGTGTCTATCCTGAGCTTTATCTCCCTGACCGGCGTGGTGTTCCTGATCAGAGGCAAGAA
GGAGAACGTGGAGAGGTTCCAGAATGCCTTTGACGCCGAGCTGCCTGATATCTCTCACCTGATCCAGGCC
ATCTTCCAGGGCTACTTTGCCTATAGCGGCGGCGCCTGCTTTACACTGATCGCCGGCGAGCTGAAGAAGC
CTCGCACCACAATCCCAAAGTGTATCTTCACCGCCCTGCCACTGGTGACAGTGGTGTACCTGCTGGTGAA
CATCTCTTATCTGACCGTGCTGACACCCCGCGAGATCCTGTCTAGCGACGCAGTGGCAATCACCTGGGCA
GATAGGGCCTTTCCTAGCCTGGCCTGGATCATGCCATTCGCCATCAGCACATCCCTGTTTTCTAATCTGC
TGATCAGCATCTTCAAGTCCTCTAGGCCAATCTACCTGGCATCCCAGGAGGGACAGCTGCCTCTGCTGTT
TAACACCCTGAATTCTCACAGCTCCCCATTCACCGCCGTGCTGCTGCTGGTGACACTGGGCAGCCTGGCC
ATCATCCTGACCTCCCTGATCGACCTGATCAACTACATCTTCTTTACAGGCTCTCTGTGGAGCATCCTGC
TGATGATCGGCATCCTGCGGAGAAGGTACCAGGAGCCCAATCTGTCTATCCCTTATAAGGTGTTCCTGAG
CTTTCCCCTGGCCACCATCGTGATCGATGTGGGCCTGGTGGTCATCCCACTGGTGAAGAGCCCCAACGTG
CACTACGTGTATGTGCTGCTGCTGGTGCTGTCCGGCCTGCTGTTCTACATCCCTCTGATCCACTTTAAGA
TCAGACTGGCCTGGTTCGAGAAGATGACATGCTATCTGCAGCTGCTGTTCAATATCTGTCTGCCAGACGT
GAGCGAGGAGTAA
